>Addgene plasmid #29242 | pEMS1494 | addgene partial sequence | sequence record 38831 | LacZ-R 5'-GACAGTATCGGCCTCAGGAA-3'
CGCTTCTGGTGCCGGAAACCAGGCAAAGCGCCATTCGCCATTCAGGCTGCGCAACTGTTGGGAAGGGCGA
TCGGTGCGGGCCTCTTCGCTATTACGCCAGCTGGCGAAAGGGGGATGTGCTGCAAGGCGATTAAGTTGGG
TAACGCCAGGGTTTTCCCAGTCACGACGTTGTAAAACGACGGGATCCGCCATGGTGGCGGAAGTTCCTAT
ACCTTTTGAAGAATAGGAACTTCGGAATAGGAACTTCCTGTGGAGAGAAAGGCAAAGTGGATGTCAGTAA
GACCAATAGGTGCCTATCAGAAACGCAAGAGTCTTCTCTGTCTCGACAAGCCCAGTTTCTATTGGTCTCC
TTAAACCTGTCTTGTAACCTTGATACTTACGGCGCGCCCGCCTTACTCAGCTCGACCCGGCGGGCTCCCA
CCGCGGCTCCACCTGCTCACGCTGCGATTCCGGCTCAGGCTCCCGCCGCCCTCCTCTCCCTGCCCCCTGC
CCCGCCTGGTCCCCGCCCCCAGCCCAGGCGCCTGCCCTCCACTCTCCTCGGCTCGCCCCGCCTGGGTTCC
CGTCCCTCCGCCAGCCTCTGTCCCGCCAGGTGACTGTGCACCCCCTCCCTGGCTCGGGAGTTCTGCCCCT
CCCTGTGCGACTGTCCTCCAGGCTCGCCCCCTCCCTAGATGTGTCCCGTCTCCTCTTAGAGATTTCTCTC
CTGCCCACCTCTCTTTATCA
