>Addgene plasmid #29242 | pEMS1494 | addgene partial sequence | sequence record 39358 | pEMS1307-fwd 5'-ccgcacgtctaagaaaccat-3'
AGGCGTATCACGAGGCCCTTTCGTCTTCAAGAATTAATTCCGATCATATTCAATAACCCTTAATGAATTC
GAGCTCCTAGGCCGGCCGTCTCTTCTCAAGGTTCGTTCCAAATCTTTCCTTCTTTCTGCAGACAAACTTC
TTAAGAGGATATTTGTGTCTTCTCATTTACTCTTCATTCCATTACAATACAATATTCTGTGCCCTATCAG
TGCATACTTCTTCCCAAGTACACTAATCTTTAACTGCTAAATTCAAAGGTCCTTTCTTAGCCTACTCTAT
TTGACCCCGCTAGAGTATTCTACACTGTTGACAACCCACTACCTTTTGAATCACATCAGATCATGTCTTT
ATTCTCTAAAAACAAAAGCAAAAAAAAAAAAATACTTACTCTCTACTGTCTGCAACCCCTCAGAATATCA
TCAAGATCCTCCCAGAAGGGACTTCTTTCTCTCCCACCCCCTCCCTGTACAGCAGGCATTTAAGCAAGCC
ACTGGATGACTCAATTTCTTGAATGCATCATTTGCACTTGTGACTCTCTCCCTGCTCAAGCTGGTTTCTC
AGACCGGAATACTCTTTTACCAACCCTCCTCACAACTTCTACCCCTCATCACAAGCTTATTTTCTGTATC
TGGTGAATTCCTATTCATCCCTTGTTGGTCAAGACTCAAATTGACTGCTACTTCTTCTGTAAGGCCCTTC
TGTAAGGCCCTTCTACTCTCCTCTTTCTCTGACCCATGCCTGTTTCTTACACAACTATTACAGCCTATTT
TACTT
