[The description below was written by a language model from this plasmid's Addgene catalogue record.]
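Description:
pEMS1494 is a Pleiades Promoter Project plasmid built on the large pEMS1313 backbone (about 18.8 kb without insert). It carries Ple23, a roughly 3.9 kb human MiniPromoter derived from regulatory sequence of CCKBR, the gene encoding the gastrin/cholecystokinin type B receptor. The MiniPromoter was inserted by restriction cloning between FseI and AscI sites, although the record does not say whether these sites survive. The plasmid is maintained in E. coli as a high-copy construct under ampicillin selection. The record does not name the origin of replication, and no feature table is available to confirm other backbone elements.

The payload is a promoter-reporter arrangement rather than a protein-coding insert. Ple23 sits upstream of a backbone-encoded cassette listed as Intron-LacZ-NLS. In this design the compact human regulatory element drives transcription of a beta-galactosidase reporter. The intron is a standard addition that generally improves expression of transgene mRNAs, and the nuclear localisation signal concentrates the enzyme in the nucleus so that individual expressing cells can be identified by staining. The reporter pattern therefore reads out where and in which cell types the CCKBR-based MiniPromoter is active.

According to the stated purpose, the construct was used to characterise the Ple23 expression pattern as part of work on human MiniPromoters for targeted delivery to the central nervous system and their compatibility with adeno-associated viral vectors. The record does not describe how this particular plasmid is delivered in vivo, nor what other elements account for the large size of the backbone.
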