Addgene plasmid #29242: pEMS1494
Purpose: Pleiades (Ple) MiniPromoter expression pattern described in de Leeuw et al., MTM, 2014 (PMID: 24761428).
Depositing lab: Elizabeth Simpson. Depositing organization: University of British Columbia. Publication: Targeted CNS Delivery Using Human MiniPromoters and Demonstrated Compatibility with Adeno-Associated Viral Vectors. de Leeuw CN, Dyka FM, Boye SL, Laprise S, Zhou M, Chou AY, Borretta L, McInerny SC, Banks KG, Portales-Casamar E, Swanson MI, D'Souza CA, Boye SE, Jones SJ, Holt RA, Goldowitz D, Hauswirth WW, Wasserman WW, Simpson EM. Mol Ther Methods Clin Dev. 2014 Jan 8;1:5. 10.1038/mtm.2013.5 PubMed 24761428.
Backbone
  Vector backbone: pEMS1313
  Backbone size w/o insert (bp): 18843
  Vector type: Pleiades Promoter Project [sic, Pleaides Plieades]
Growth in bacteria
  Bacterial resistance: Ampicillin, 100 μg/mL
  Growth temperature: 37°C
  Growth strain: DH5alpha
  Growth instructions: DH10B
  Copy number: High Copy
Gene/Insert
  Gene/Insert name: Ple23 (alt names: CCKBR; Gastrin/cholecystokinin type B receptor)
  Species: H. sapiens (human)
  Insert size (bp): 3949
  Entrez Gene: CCKBR (a.k.a. CCK-B, CCK2R, GASR)
  Tag / fusion protein: Intron-LacZ-NLS (C terminal on backbone)
  Cloning method: Restriction Enzyme; 5′ cloning site FseI (unknown if destroyed); 3′ cloning site AscI (unknown if destroyed)
  Sequencing primers: 5′ Unknown
Terms and licenses: Academic/Nonprofit Terms; Industry Terms
How to cite: pEMS1494 was a gift from Elizabeth Simpson (Addgene plasmid # 29242 ; http://n2t.net/addgene:29242 ; RRID:Addgene_29242)
